>Addgene plasmid #246260 | CMV-mCherry-Eea1[36-126]-mCherry | addgene full sequence | sequence record 489526 | Addgene NGS Result
TCATTAGTTCATAGCCCATATATGGAGTTCCGCGTTACATAACTTACGGTAAATGGCCCGCCTGGCTGAC
CGCCCAACGACCCCCGCCCATTGACGTCAATAATGACGTATGTTCCCATAGTAACGCCAATAGGGACTTT
CCATTGACGTCAATGGGTGGAGTATTTACGGTAAACTGCCCACTTGGCAGTACATCAAGTGTATCATATG
CCAAGTACGCCCCCTATTGACGTCAATGACGGTAAATGGCCCGCCTGGCATTATGCCCAGTACATGACCT
TATGGGACTTTCCTACTTGGCAGTACATCTACGTATTAGTCATCGCTATTACCATGGTGATGCGGTTTTG
GCAGTACATCAATGGGCGTGGATAGCGGTTTGACTCACGGGGATTTCCAAGTCTCCACCCCATTGACGTC
AATGGGAGTTTGTTTTGGCACCAAAATCAACGGGACTTTCCAAAATGTCGTAACAACTCCGCCCCATTGA
CGCAAATGGGCGGTAGGCGTGTACGGTGGGAGGTCTATATAAGCAGAGCTGGTTTAGTGAACCGTCAGAT
CCGCTAGCGCTACCGGTCGCCACCATGGTGAGCAAGGGCGAGGAGGACAACATGGCCATCATCAAGGAGT
TCATGCGCTTCAAGGTGCACATGGAGGGCTCCGTGAACGGCCACGAGTTCGAGATCGAGGGCGAGGGCGA
GGGCCGCCCCTACGAGGGCACCCAGACCGCCAAGCTGAAGGTGACCAAGGGCGGCCCCCTGCCCTTCGCC
TGGGACATCCTGTCCCCTCAGTTCATGTACGGCTCCAAGGCCTACGTGAAGCACCCCGCCGACATCCCCG
ACTACTTGAAGCTGTCCTTCCCCGAGGGCTTCAAGTGGGAGCGCGTGATGAACTTCGAGGACGGCGGCGT
GGTGACCGTGACCCAGGACTCCTCCCTGCAGGACGGCGAGTTCATCTACAAGGTGAAGCTGCGCGGCACC
AACTTCCCCTCCGACGGCCCCGTAATGCAGAAGAAGACCATGGGCTGGGAGGCCTCCTCCGAGCGGATGT
ACCCCGAGGACGGCGCCCTGAAGGGCGAGATCAAGCAGAGGCTGAAGCTGAAGGACGGCGGCCACTACGA
CGCCGAGGTCAAGACCACCTACAAGGCCAAGAAGCCCGTGCAGCTGCCCGGCGCCTACAACGTCAACATC
AAGCTGGACATCACCTCCCACAACGAGGACTACACCATCGTGGAACAGTACGAGCGCGCCGAGGGCCGCC
ACTCCACCGGCGGCATGGACGAGCTGTACAAGTCCGGACTCAGATCTCGAGGAAGTTCTTCAGAGGGTTT
TATATGTCCCCAGTGTATGAAATCTCTTGGCTCAGCTGATGAACTTTTCAAACACTATCAGGCAGTTCAT
GATGCCGGTAATGACTCGGGGCATGGTGGAGAGGCCAGTCTTGCTTTGACACGAGATGACATAGCACTAC
TCAGGCAAGAGGTCCAAGACCTGCAGGCCTCACTTAAGGAAGAAAAATGGTACTCAGAAGAATTAAAGAA
AGAATTAGAAAAATATCAAGGGCTACAGCAGCAAGAGGCTAAATCTGGATCCGGAATGGTGAGCAAGGGC
GAGGAGGACAACATGGCCATCATCAAGGAGTTCATGCGCTTCAAGGTGCACATGGAGGGCTCCGTGAACG
GCCACGAGTTCGAGATCGAGGGCGAGGGCGAGGGCCGCCCCTACGAGGGCACCCAGACCGCCAAGCTGAA
GGTGACCAAGGGCGGCCCCCTGCCCTTCGCCTGGGACATCCTGTCCCCTCAGTTCATGTACGGCTCCAAG
GCCTACGTGAAGCACCCCGCCGACATCCCCGACTACTTGAAGCTGTCCTTCCCCGAGGGCTTCAAGTGGG
AGCGCGTGATGAACTTCGAGGACGGCGGCGTGGTGACCGTGACCCAGGACTCCTCCCTGCAGGACGGCGA
GTTCATCTACAAGGTGAAGCTGCGCGGCACCAACTTCCCCTCCGACGGCCCCGTAATGCAGAAGAAGACC
ATGGGCTGGGAGGCCTCCTCCGAGCGGATGTACCCCGAGGACGGCGCCCTGAAGGGCGAGATCAAGCAGA
GGCTGAAGCTGAAGGACGGCGGCCACTACGACGCCGAGGTCAAGACCACCTACAAGGCCAAGAAGCCCGT
GCAGCTGCCCGGCGCCTACAACGTCAACATCAAGCTGGACATCACCTCCCACAACGAGGACTACACCATC
GTGGAACAGTACGAGCGCGCCGAGGGCCGCCACTCCACCGGCGGCATGGACGAGCTGTACAAGTAAGCGG
CCGCGACTCTAGATCATAATCAGCCATACCACATTTGTAGAGGTTTTACTTGCTTTAAAAAACCTCCCAC
ACCTCCCCCTGAACCTGAAACATAAAATGAATGCAATTGTTGTTGTTAACTTGTTTATTGCAGCTTATAA
TGGTTACAAATAAAGCAATAGCATCACAAATTTCACAAATAAAGCATTTTTTTCACTGCATTCTAGTTGT
GGTTTGTCCAAACTCATCAATGTATCTTAAGGCGTAAATTGTAAGCGTTAATATTTTGTTAAAATTCGCG
TTAAATTTTTGTTAAATCAGCTCATTTTTTAACCAATAGGCCGAAATCGGCAAAATCCCTTATAAATCAA
AAGAATAGACCGAGATAGGGT
[37 nt withheld, positions 2682-2718]
AAAGAACGTGGACTCCAACGTCAAAGG
[49 nt withheld, positions 2746-2794]
T
[91 nt withheld, positions 2796-2886]
G
[124 nt withheld, positions 2888-3011]
CAGGTGGCACTTTTCGGGGAAATGTGCGCGGAACCCCTATTTGTTTATTTTTCTAAATACATTCAAATAT
GTATCCGCTCATGAGACAATAACCCTGATAAATGCTTCAATAATATTGAAAAAGGAAGAGTCCTGAGGCG
GAAAGAACCAGCTGTGGAATGTGTGTCAGTTAGGGTGTGGAAAGTCCCCAGGCTCCCCAGCAGGCAGAAG
TATGCAAAGCATGCATCTCAATTAGTCAGCAACCAGGTGTGGAAAGTCCCCAGGCTCCCCAGCAGGCAGA
AGTATGCAAAGCATGCATCTCAATTAGTCAGCAACCATAGTCCCGCCCCTAACTCCGCCCATCCCGCCCC
TAACTCCGCCCAGTTCCGCCCATTCTCCGCCCCATGGCTGACTAATTTTTTTTATTTATGCAGAGGCCGA
GGCCGCCTCGGCCTCTGAGCTATTCCAGAAGTAGTGAGGAGGCTTTTTTGGAGGCCTAGGCTTTTGCAAA
GATCGATCAAGAGACAGGATGAGGATCGTTTCGCATGATTGAACAAGATGGATTGCACGCAGGTTCTCCG
GCCGCTTGGGTGGAGAGGCTATTCGGCTATGACTGGGCACAACAGACAATCGGCTGCTCTGATGCCGCCG
TGTTCCGGCTGTCAGCGCAGGGGCGCCCGGTTCTTTTTGTCAAGACCGACCTGTCCGGTGCCCTGAATGA
ACTGCAAGACGAGGCAGCGCGGCTATCGTGGCTGGCCACGACGGGCGTTCCTTGCGCAGCTGTGCTCGAC
GTTGTCACTGAAGCGGGAAGGGACTGGCTGCTATTGGGCGAAGTGCCGGGGCAGGATCTCCTGTCATCTC
ACCTTGCTCCTGCCGAGAAAGTATCCATCATGGCTGATGCAATGCGGCGGCTGCATACGCTTGATCCGGC
TACCTGCCCATTCGACCACCAAGCGAAACATCGCATCGAGCGAGCACGTACTCGGATGGAAGCCGGTCTT
GTCGATCAGGATGATCTGGACGAAGAGCATCAGGGGCTCGCGCCAGCCGAACTGTTCGCCAGGCTCAAGG
CGAGCATGCCCGACGGCGAGGATCTCGTCGTGACCCATGGCGATGCCTGCTTGCCGAATATCATGGTGGA
AAATGGCCGCTTTTCTGGATTCATCGACTGTGGCCGGCTGGGTGTGGCGGACCGCTATCAGGACATAGCG
TTGGCTACCCGTGATATTGCTGAAGAGCTTGGCGGCGAATGGGCTGACCGCTTCCTCGTGCTTTACGGTA
TCGCCGCTCCCGATTCGCAGCGCATCGCCTTCTATCGCCTTCTTGACGAGTTCTTCTGAGCGGGACTCTG
GGGTTCGAAATGACCGACCAAGCGACGCCCAACCTGCCATCACGAGATTTCGATTCCACCGCCGCCTTCT
ATGAAAGGTTGGGCTTCGGAATCGTTTTCCGGGACGCCGGCTGGATGATCCTCCAGCGCGGGGATCTCAT
GCTGGAGTTCTTCGCCCACCCTAGGGGGAGGCTAACTGAAACACGGAAGGAGACAATACCGGAAGGAACC
CGCGCTATGACGGCAATAAAAAGACAGAATAAAACGCACGGTGTTGGGTCGTTTGTTCATAAACGCGGGG
TTCGGTCCCAGGGCTGGCACTCTGTCGATACCCCACCGAGACCCCATTGGGGCCAATACGCCCGCGTTTC
TTCCTTTTCCCCACCCCACCCCCCAAGTTCGGGTGAAGGCCCAGGGCTCGCAGCCAACGTCGGGGCGGCA
GGCCCTGCCATAGCCTCAGGTTACTCATATATACTTTAGATTGATTTAAAACTTCATTTTTAATTTAAAA
GGATCTAGGTGAAGATCCTTTTTGATAATCTCATGACCAAAATCCCTTAACGTGAGTTTTCGTTCCACTG
AGCGTCAGACCCCGTAGAAAAGATCAAAGGATCTTCTTGAGATCCTTTTTTTCTGCGCGTAATCTGCTGC
TTGCAAACAAAAAAACCACCGCTACCAGCGGTGGTTTGTTTGCCGGATCAAGAGCTACCAACTCTTTTTC
CGAAGGTAACTGGCTTCAGCAGAGCGCAGATACCAAATACTGTTCTTCTAGTGTAGCCGTAGTTAGGCCA
CCACTTCAAGAACTCTGTAGCACCGCCTACATACCTCGCTCTGCTAATCCTGTTACCAGTGGCTGCTGCC
AGTGGCGATAAGTCGTGTCTTACCGGGTTGGACTCAAGACGATAGTTACCGGATAAGGCGCAGCGGTCGG
GCTGAACGGGGGGTTCGTGCACACAGCCCAGCTTGGAGCGAACGACCTACACCGAACTGAGATACCTACA
GCGTGAGCTATGAGAAAGCGCCACGCTTCCCGAAGGGAGAAAGGCGGACAGGTATCCGGTAAGCGGCAGG
GTCGGAACAGGAGAGCGCACGAGGGAGCTTCCAGGGGGAAACGCCTGGTATCTTTATAGTCCTGTCGGGT
TTCGCCACCTCTGACTTGAGCGTCGATTTTTGTGATGCTCGTCAGGGGGGCGGAGCCTATGGAAAAACGC
CAGCAACGCGGCCTTTTTACGGTTCCTGGCCTTTTGCTGGCCTTTTGCTCACATGTTCTTTCCTGCGTTA
TCCCCTGATTCTGTGGATAACCGTATTACCGCCATGCATTAGTTATTAATAGTAATCAATTACGGGG
Features (pLannotate 1.2.2; 17 found; start..end, strand, type, name):
     33..336     +  enhancer       CMV enhancer: human cytomegalovirus immediate early enhancer
    337..540     +  promoter       CMV promoter: human cytomegalovirus (CMV) immediate early promoter
    585..1292    +  CDS            mCherry: mCherry is a basic (constitutively fluorescent) red fluorescent protein published in 2004, derived from Discosoma sp.. It is reported to be a very rapidly-maturing monomer with low acid sensitivity.
   1293..1311    +  misc_feature   MCS (fragment): multiple cloning site
   1314..1604    +  CDS            Eea1 (fragment): EEA1_MOUSE - Experimental evidence at protein level: Swiss-Prot protein existence level 1. Binds phospholipid vesicles containing phosphatidylinositol 3-phosphate and participates in endosomal trafficking. From Mus musculus (Mouse).
   1596..2303    +  CDS            mCherry: mCherry is a basic (constitutively fluorescent) red fluorescent protein published in 2004, derived from Discosoma sp.. It is reported to be a very rapidly-maturing monomer with low acid sensitivity.
   2322..2405    +  CDS            large T antigen (fragment): large T antigen from SV40 (simian virus 40)
   2428..2549    +  polyA_signal   SV40 poly(A) signal: SV40 polyadenylation signal
   2583..3011    -  rep_origin     f1 ori (sequence partly withheld): f1 bacteriophage origin of replication; arrow indicates direction of (+) strand synthesis
   3038..3142    +  promoter       AmpR promoter: bla
   3144..3501    +  promoter       SV40 promoter: SV40 enhancer and early promoter
   3536..4330    +  CDS            NeoR/KanR: aminoglycoside phosphotransferase from Tn5; aph(3')-II (or nptII); confers resistance to neomycin, kanamycin, and G418 (Geneticin®)
   4351..4503    +  CDS            ble (fragment): BLE_KLEPN - Experimental evidence at protein level: Swiss-Prot protein existence level 1. Binding protein with a strong affinity to the bleomycin family of antibiotics. Binds to CL990; an antimitotic-antibiotic compound. From Klebsiella pneumoniae.
   4562..4609    +  polyA_signal   HSV TK poly(A) signal: herpes simplex virus thymidine kinase polyadenylation signal (Cole and Stacy, 1985)
   4700..4716    -  polyA_signal   bGH poly(A) signal (fragment): bovine growth hormone polyadenylation signal
   4938..5526    +  rep_origin     ori: high-copy-number ColE1/pMB1/pBR322/pUC origin of replication
   5641..5668    +  enhancer       CMV enhancer (fragment): human cytomegalovirus immediate early enhancer
