[The description below was written by a language model from this plasmid's Addgene catalogue record and pLannotate feature annotations shown in this document.]
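Description:
CMV-mCherry-Eea1[36-126]-mCherry is a mammalian expression plasmid built on a C1-type backbone, totalling about 5.7 kb. It is maintained in E. coli at high copy through a ColE1/pUC-type origin and also carries an f1 phage origin. A single NeoR/KanR (Tn5 aminoglycoside phosphotransferase) cassette serves both hosts. The bacterial bla promoter drives it for kanamycin selection, and the SV40 enhancer/early promoter, with an HSV TK polyadenylation signal, drives it for G418 selection of transfected mammalian cells. The short ble, bGH poly(A) and SV40 large T antigen fragments that were annotated appear to be backbone remnants rather than functional parts.

The payload is a roughly 1.7 kb fusion driven by the human CMV immediate-early enhancer and promoter and terminated by the SV40 poly(A) signal. It consists of an mCherry coding sequence, a short stretch of residual multiple cloning site, a fragment of the early endosome antigen Eea1 corresponding to residues 36–126, and a second mCherry. The catalogue lists the Eea1 fragment as rat, although the automated annotation matched it to the mouse protein, which probably reflects close homology.

The record gives the purpose as the acceptor component of a Rab5 sensor. This implies that the Eea1 fragment acts as a binding domain for active Rab5, and that the two flanking mCherry copies act as energy-transfer acceptors when the fragment is recruited to a donor-labelled Rab5 expressed from a separate construct. The donor partner and the readout method are not stated in the record. The associated publication concerns Rab GTPase signalling in AMPA receptor trafficking and dendritic spine enlargement during long-term potentiation, which suggests use in imaging Rab5 activity in neurons.
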