Addgene plasmid #246260: CMV-mCherry-Eea1[36-126]-mCherry
Purpose: Rab5 sensor acceptor
Depositing lab: Ryohei Yasuda. Depositing organization: Max Planck Florida Institute. Publication: Rab10 inactivation promotes AMPAR trafficking and spine enlargement during long-term potentiation. Wang J, Nishiyama J, Parra-Bueno P, Okaz E, Oz G, Liu X, Watabe T, Suponitsky-Kroyter I, McGraw TE, Szatmari EM, Yasuda R. Elife. 2025 Sep 23;13:RP103879. doi: 10.7554/eLife.103879. PubMed 40986440.
Backbone
  Vector backbone: C1
  Backbone size w/o insert (bp): 3949
  Vector type: Mammalian Expression
  Selectable markers: Neomycin (select with G418)
Growth in bacteria
  Bacterial resistance: Kanamycin, 50 μg/mL
  Growth temperature: 37°C
  Growth strain: DH5alpha
  Copy number: High Copy
Gene/Insert
  Gene/Insert name: mCherry-Eea1[36-126]-mCherry
  Species: R. norvegicus (rat)
  Insert size (bp): 1719
  Entrez Gene: Eea1
  Promoter: CMV
  Cloning method: Restriction Enzyme; 5′ cloning site Unknown (unknown if destroyed)
Terms and licenses: Academic/Nonprofit Terms; Industry Terms: Not Available to Industry
How to cite: CMV-mCherry-Eea1[36-126]-mCherry was a gift from Ryohei Yasuda (Addgene plasmid # 246260 ; http://n2t.net/addgene:246260 ; RRID:Addgene_246260)
